>Addgene plasmid #82427 | pMCh-1498 | depositor full sequence | sequence record 156194 | pMCh-1498 sequence 10664 bps
TTCAATATTGGCCATTAGCCATATTATTCATTGGTTATATAGCATAAATCAATATTGGCTATTGGCCATT
GCATACGTTGTATCTATATCATAATATGTACATTTATATTGGCTCATGTCCAATATGACCGCCATGTTGG
CATTGATTATTGACTAGTTATTAATAGTAATCAATTACGGGGTCATTAGTTCATAGCCCATATATGGAGT
TCCGCGTTACATAACTTACGGTAAATGGCCCGCCTGGCTGACCGCCCAACGACCCCCGCCCATTGACGTC
AATAATGACGTATGTTCCCATAGTAACGCCAATAGGGACTTTCCATTGACGTCAATGGGTGGAGTATTTA
CGGTAAACTGCCCACTTGGCAGTACATCAAGTGTATCATATGCCAAGTCCGCCCCCTATTGACGTCAATG
ACGGTAAATGGCCCGCCTGGCATTATGCCCAGTACATGACCTTACGGGACTTTCCTACTTGGCAGTACAT
CTACGTATTAGTCATCGCTATTACCATGGTGATGCGGTTTTGGCAGTACACCAATGGGCGTGGATAGCGG
TTTGACTCACGGGGATTTCCAAGTCTCCACCCCATTGACGTCAATGGGAGTTTGTTTTGGCACCAAAATC
AACGGGACTTTCCAAAATGTCGTAACAACTGCGATCGCCCGCCCCGTTGACGCAAATGGGCGGTAGGCGT
GTACGGTGGGAGGTCTATATAAGCAGAGCTCGTTTAGTGAACCGTCAGATCACTAGAAGCTTTATTGCGG
TAGTTTATCACAGTTAAATTGCTAACGCAGTCAGTGCTTCTGACACAACAGTCTCGAACTTAAGCTGCAG
TGACTCTCTTAAGGTAGCCTTGCAGAAGTTGGTCGTGAGGCACTGGGCAGGTAAGTATCAAGGTTACAAG
ACAGGTTTAAGGAGACCAATAGAAACTGGGCTTGTCGAGACAGAGAAGACTCTTGCGTTTCTGATAGGCA
CCTATTGGTCTTACTGACATCCACTTTGCCTTTCTCTCCACAGGTGTCCACTCCCAGTTCAATTACAGCT
CTTAAGGCTAGAGTACTTAATACGACTCACTATAGGCTAGCCACCATGGACGCACAAACACGACGACGTG
AGCGTCGCGCTGAGAAACAAGCTCAATGGAAAGCTGCAAACGGTGGATCTCCTCCAAGCTTGATGGCTTA
CCCATACGATGTTCCAGATTACGCTCCTGCAGGCATGCCTAAGGATGACAAGAAGGAATTCCTCAAGTCA
TTGGGCGTTGACACCCTGTCCTCTGAAAACGACATCAAGAGAGCCTATAAGAAAATAGCACTCCAGTGTC
ACCCTGATAAGAACCCCAGCGACACGTCCGCCAGAAAACAATTCGAGGAGGTCTCTAAAGCATTCGAGTA
CCTCGTCCACGACGGGATCAATGACAGCCTGAAAGATTACGATAAGGTTTTCTTTGATTTCCTCCGGGAC
ATATTGTTCGGCAGCGATGGTGCTTCAGACTTCTTTACCTATTTTTGTGGTTCCAAGCAGCACAGCTGTA
TCTCCACAGACACCGACCCTGATTTTAGATATCAGGATGACGACGAGGAGGAGGACATTGATGGGGAACA
GGAGCTGGAAAGCCTCCTGGAGATCGTCAAGAACCGCCGGAAGCGCGGGAAGCCCGTACCCGATGAGTTT
CACGAGGAGAAACTGCAGGAGCTGAAGACTCGACTGTCTCAGCACAAAGAGGACATGAAAAAGGATGGGA
GCAAGAAACAGGCTGTTAAGAAGGGGAAAGCTGTCAGCGTCCCTGTGGCAAAACCCAAGCCAAAGAGCAA
AAAGCAGCTCCTTGCTGAACAACGGCGGCGGGCTAAAGAAATGGAGCAGATAGCCATGGAACTGGAGGAG
AAAAGAAAAGAAGAAGAAGAAAAGGAGAAGCAACGCAAACAGCTGGAAGTAGAGAAACAGAAACGCCTTG
AGGAGGAGCGCATCAGGTCACAGAACGAGGAGCGAAAACGGCGGGAGCGAGAGCAAAAAGAACGGGAGAA
GCAGCAGAAACTGGATATGGAGAAAGAGGAGCGCCGCCGGCGCCAGCAGGAGGAGGAGAAGAAAAGACGA
GAGGAGGAAGAGAAGAGAAAAAAAGTCGAGAAAGAGAAGCAGGAAAGGGAGAAGGCCGCAAAAAAAGCTG
CCCTCCAGGCTGCGAAGGAGAAAGAAGAACAGGCGAAGGCTGCATCTAAAAATCAGAATATTAAAAGACA
GCAGCAACAACAGCGAACTGATCAACAGCAGTATCCTAGGGAAATACCTCCTAGGTTTCAGAAAATGAAA
AGACAGCAACAACAGCAGCAGCTGCAGACTCCAAACTTGCCACCTCCAGCCCCAACCGGCTCTCCGGCTC
AGCTTAACAAGTTCCAGTCAAAACCTCAGCAACAGCCTGTTGGCAAGAAGAAGGATCCTAACCGCTTCGC
TAGCAAGGAGTACGCTGACCTCGTTGACGAGGTGGACGATGCGGGCTGGAACAAGGGATCTCAGTGTAAA
GGCTCTGGATGGGAAGGGACTAGCGAGGATTGGGAGGAGAACATCGCCGAAAAGTGGGGCGCAGATAGGC
AGTGGGGGAGCAAGGAAGGGTCCAGTAACCAACTCGTTGTGGACCGCACAGATGGCGATAGCTGGCCCAC
CGTGGGCAGTAAGTCTGCTATTGGAGATAAGCCCAATTCTTCCCTTGAGAACAGTAACAGCAAAAACAGC
AGTGAGACCGTGCCTGTGGGGACAATCGGCAGCAAACCTCCAAGCAGCAATTGGAACAGTAACAGGAACA
GCGGAGGACTCCCACTGTCCGAGAATTGGGATACAACCTGTGACGAGAGCATCGATCGCGCTCTGGACGC
CACTGAATCTAAAGGATCAGTGGGGCCTGGGGGAGTCAATTGGGTTGGCATGGGTACAGGCGGATTGGGC
GGGATCATTGGAACCCCTTTGGGTTGGGAGCCTAGCAAAGAGAACCGCGATATTGATAAGACCGCCTCTA
AAAGCGGCTGGTGCGGGGAACAGAACTCTACTGTCGATAGCTGGAATAAGACTCCAGGTAAGGGCCCGAA
AACACAGGTGTTCGGTGGATCAGCCCCCACATGGGGGGGAACACCGGCAGACTCTTCTTCCGCCTGGGTG
GAGACTAGCGGGACTGAGACCAATAAACCCAACTCCTCCGGCTGGAATAGCAAGGTCAGCAGCGGCCTGA
GTCAGGGAAACTCTAGTAGCATGGCCTCTGTAGATAGTACCGACAATAAACCAACAGACAATAAACCAGC
TCCATCAGGCTGGGGCGAAGCCGGCCCATCATGGGCTGTGCAGGCTTCCGTTACCGGAACAGCATGCTGG
GACACCGCCACTACCACATCCCCTAAAAAGCCTCTGGATTCCAAAGATAGCAAGCTGAGCCACGATAAGG
TGTCCGGGTGGCTCGAGACATCCGTGACCTCCACTAGCGTGACTGCAGATTGGAACGGCGATAGCAATGC
TGACCAGGAGGACTACTACGAAGAGGCGTGGGACGGGTGGACAACTGCATCCTCCAAGCGAAACAAGGCC
CCGAAGCCGGCACCCACAAATGACTCCAATGCATGGATGTCCAGGAGCCTTAAACAGCTTCTGGACATGG
GATTTAAACAAGAGGACGCTGAGAAAGCGCTGCGCGCCAATCACATGAACATCGAGAGCGCGATTTCTGA
CCTGCTGAGCCTTACAGCCTCCCAGATCGAGGAAGCCTCCCGAGCTAGTTCTGCTAACACCGGTGAGCCT
GACCCGGCAGAAGCCTGTAGGATGCAGCAGCAGAATACTACTACATCTAAGCCAAACCGAAAACAAAGGC
GCAAGACCCAGCAGCAGTTGCAGCAACAGCAGGCCTCTCAGGCCAAGCAGGAGTCCAAGCAAACCGATAT
CTACGATGCTAATAGTCAGTCAGGGTCTTCTGACTCTACAGTTAAGGATCCCAAATCTGAGTCCAATAAA
GATAAAGAAGGCCAGGCCGCCGAGGGCCAGAGTAATAAGCCTTCTAATCAGGGGGCTAGCGACGGGAAAG
GGAACGCCTCAAAAACCACAGAAAATTCTCCACACCTCTCACCGGGTAAGTCCAATGCAGGTCAGAAACG
AGCCACAACTGGCCTCATCCAGACGCCTGCATTGGGGACCCCGACCCCAATGAGAACTCCGATGACACAT
CCTTTGTTGCACCAGCAGTTTCTGCATCAGGTGCAGCTCCACCAGCTGAGGATGGCCCAGGGAGGTCTCC
TTCAACCTCCCATAAACCCCCAGCAAGTAGCTTTGTTGCAGCAGATGGCTCAGCTTCAGATGGTCCAGCA
TCGCATCGCCCAGCAGCAACTGACCCAGAAGCACAACATCCAGGCACAACAGCAGCTGTATCAACAGCAG
CAACAGATTGCACTCATGATGGGGCAGCTGCAGCAGCAAGTGATGCAGCAGCACAATCATCAGATAGCCG
GTTCCCGGTTCCCCAGCCCCGGCTTTCAGCAGAGCACCCTTCCTCCTCAAAGCAGTTCCGCCCAGCCTGG
TACTCCACCTCAGAACGCCAAGAATTCCACCAAAGCCACTTCTACTGAGCCTAGTCAATCAAAACCTGAG
GAACCCCCCAAGGTGTCCACCGCAGATAAGCCTGTGACCACAGTTGCCAGCGGAGAGCGAATAACTCAGC
AGAGCCCTGCCCCACAGTCCAGGCTGACCCAGGCGAAACAACCACTCCTCCCTGATCCCGAGACCTCTCA
TGGCGAAACAGCGGGCATGCCCAAGATTGAGCAGATGTCTCTGCTGTCAGGACCTGTAGTGAGCTCCAGC
CTGGAACAGCAGCATGGGGCTCCCAACCTTTCTCCACAGGCAAATAGGATTGCCGATCCCGTGAGCTCAC
GGGCGGGCGTTGACGCCTCTCTTAAGCTCAGCGCCGACCCTCCAGAGTTCAAGCCCGGAGTCCCCTGGCG
CCCTCGGGGGGAGGGGGAAGAAAAGTCTGGTTCATCTGGAAGTAGTATGGAATCATCCCCTCAGGGCATG
CCTGCCAGTGGCAAGACTCAGATAACAGACAACCCAAACAAGCAGCCGGGCTTTCCAGGCGGGTTTAGCA
GCGCTAGCCAGTTCCCGTACTCTATAGCCAGCAGTCCCGCGCAGAACACTGAACCCACAGATAGCCTGAA
CAAGACCCAGGCGAACCCCAGTAGTATCAGACCACCTCCAGGGCTCAATACATCTACTAGTAGCGGCCTC
CCCGATACCCCCTCTGTCGAAGAGAGACCTGCATGGATGAAAAATCTCATGGATGGGGGGACCCAGCAGA
GCTTTGCCCAGGGACCTAATCCTGGGAACTTTCAGCTGGGACTGCGGTTGGGCTTCTCCGCCAGCGGCAA
TTCCGCGAGTACCCAGGACGGGATGTCTGTTTCCGGACTGACTCCTAATAGCCAACCGTGGGCTGCCCCA
GGCGGACCTAGTTCTTCCTCCACACCATCCTCTGACCCCTCTGCCGAGGCCGCCAGCTCCACCGCCAATG
CCGTAACAAGTGCTGAACAGCTTAAACCTCAGGATGAAGGGATCTCAAGTGCGTCCACCAACCAGCCAAT
TCCGTCTGCGGAGGAGAAACAACAGCAGCCACCTGTGGCCCAAGGACCTAGGATGGGATCCGGTCGCGGC
GGAGCCAACCCAATGAGTACTTGGCTGGTGTTGCGGAATCTGTCCCCACGGGCAGATCCGACCGCAATGA
GGGCTGTGTGCCAGCAGTACGGCCCACTCCTCACCTTTACTCTGAACCTTAGGCACGGAAACAGCTTGAT
CAGATACTCTAATAAGGATCAAGCCGCCTCAGCACGGAACAACCTCAACGGGATGATGGTGAAAGGTATG
CAGCTTATCGCCGACTTTGCGACGGATAGCGATATTGGGGGGTTTTTTGAGCAGACACCCGACGCGTCCA
ACAACCCAATGCCACCCAACCCTAGCTTCGGCAACCCTGCGTCCTTCGGAACAGTTGATCCTAATCGACC
TCTCGGATCCACTCAAGGACTGGAGAAAACGCCGCAAGGCCCCCCACCTCAAATGCCTGCAATGGTTCCG
CCGGGCATGCAAGCGGGAAGTAGTTCTCAGCTCCCCGCTCAACTCGCGGGCAACTCCCATCCTGGTGCCG
CCACAGGCTTCCCGTCTCAGGTGCCATCCATGGCGTCTTTCAGCGGAGGAGCCCCTCGCGATGTCGAACC
CCAATCCGGAACAAATGAGAATGGGTTGGTCTCTCCATCCATGACTACGTTTCTGCCTCCCGGGTTGCTG
AACGGTGGTGAGAGTGTCTAAGGCGGCCGCTTCCCTTTAGTGAGGGTTAATGCTTCGAGCAGACATGATA
AGATACATTGATGAGTTTGGACAAACCACAACTAGAATGCAGTGAAAAAAATGCTTTATTTGTGAAATTT
GTGATGCTATTGCTTTATTTGTAACCATTATAAGCTGCAATAAACAAGTTAACAACAACAATTGCATTCA
TTTTATGTTTCAGGTTCAGGGGGAGATGTGGGAGGTTTTTTAAAGCAAGTAAAACCTCTACAAATGTGGT
AAAATCCGATAAGGATCGATCCGGGCTGGCGTAATAGCGAAGAGGCCCGCACCGATCGCCCTTCCCAACA
GTTGCGCAGCCTGAATGGCGAATGG
[124 nt withheld, positions 6676-6799]
C
[91 nt withheld, positions 6801-6891]
A
[49 nt withheld, positions 6893-6941]
CCTTTGACGTTGGAGTCCACGTTCTTT
[37 nt withheld, positions 6969-7005]
ACCCTATCTCGGTCTATTCTTTTGATTTATAAGGGATTTTGCCGATTTCGGCCTATTGGTTAAAAAATGA
GCTGATTTAACAAAAATTTAACGCGAATTTTAACAAAATATTAACGCTTACAATTTCCTGATGCGGTATT
TTCTCCTTACGCATCTGTGCGGTATTTCACACCGCATACGCGGATCTGCGCAGCACCATGGCCTGAAATA
ACCTCTGAAAGAGGAACTTGGTTAGGTACCTTCTGAGGCGGAAAGAACCAGCTGTGGAATGTGTGTCAGT
TAGGGTGTGGAAAGTCCCCAGGCTCCCCAGCAGGCAGAAGTATGCAAAGCATGCATCTCAATTAGTCAGC
AACCAGGTGTGGAAAGTCCCCAGGCTCCCCAGCAGGCAGAAGTATGCAAAGCATGCATCTCAATTAGTCA
GCAACCATAGTCCCGCCCCTAACTCCGCCCATCCCGCCCCTAACTCCGCCCAGTTCCGCCCATTCTCCGC
CCCATGGCTGACTAATTTTTTTTATTTATGCAGAGGCCGAGGCCGCCTCGGCCTCTGAGCTATTCCAGAA
GTAGTGAGGAGGCTTTTTTGGAGGCCTAGGCTTTTGCAAAAAGCTTGATTCTTCTGACACAACAGTCTCG
AACTTAAGGCTAGAGCCACCATGATTGAACAAGATGGATTGCACGCAGGTTCTCCGGCCGCTTGGGTGGA
GAGGCTATTCGGCTATGACTGGGCACAACAGACAATCGGCTGCTCTGATGCCGCCGTGTTCCGGCTGTCA
GCGCAGGGGCGCCCGGTTCTTTTTGTCAAGACCGACCTGTCCGGTGCCCTGAATGAACTGCAGGACGAGG
CAGCGCGGCTATCGTGGCTGGCCACGACGGGCGTTCCTTGCGCAGCTGTGCTCGACGTTGTCACTGAAGC
GGGAAGGGACTGGCTGCTATTGGGCGAAGTGCCGGGGCAGGATCTCCTGTCATCTCACCTTGCTCCTGCC
GAGAAAGTATCCATCATGGCTGATGCAATGCGGCGGCTGCATACGCTTGATCCGGCTACCTGCCCATTCG
ACCACCAAGCGAAACATCGCATCGAGCGAGCACGTACTCGGATGGAAGCCGGTCTTGTCGATCAGGATGA
TCTGGACGAAGAGCATCAGGGGCTCGCGCCAGCCGAACTGTTCGCCAGGCTCAAGGCGCGCATGCCCGAC
GGCGAGGATCTCGTCGTGACCCATGGCGATGCCTGCTTGCCGAATATCATGGTGGAAAATGGCCGCTTTT
CTGGATTCATCGACTGTGGCCGGCTGGGTGTGGCGGACCGCTATCAGGACATAGCGTTGGCTACCCGTGA
TATTGCTGAAGAGCTTGGCGGCGAATGGGCTGACCGCTTCCTCGTGCTTTACGGTATCGCCGCTCCCGAT
TCGCAGCGCATCGCCTTCTATCGCCTTCTTGACGAGTTCTTCTGAGCGGGACTCTGGGGTTCGAAATGAC
CGACCAAGCGACGCCCAACCTGCCATCACGATGGCCGCAATAAAATATCTTTATTTTCATTACATCTGTG
TGTTGGTTTTTTGTGTGAATCGATAGCGATAAGGATCCGCGTATGGTGCACTCTCAGTACAATCTGCTCT
GATGCCGCATAGTTAAGCCAGCCCCGACACCCGCCAACACCCGCTGACGCGCCCTGACGGGCTTGTCTGC
TCCCGGCATCCGCTTACAGACAAGCTGTGACCGTCTCCGGGAGCTGCATGTGTCAGAGGTTTTCACCGTC
ATCACCGAAACGCGCGAGACGAAAGGGCCTCGTGATACGCCTATTTTTATAGGTTAATGTCATGATAATA
ATGGTTTCTTAGACGTCAGGTGGCACTTTTCGGGGAAATGTGCGCGGAACCCCTATTTGTTTATTTTTCT
AAATACATTCAAATATGTATCCGCTCATGAGACAATAACCCTGATAAATGCTTCAATAATATTGAAAAAG
GAAGAGTATGAGTATTCAACATTTCCGTGTCGCCCTTATTCCCTTTTTTGCGGCATTTTGCCTTCCTGTT
TTTGCTCACCCAGAAACGCTGGTGAAAGTAAAAGATGCTGAAGATCAGTTGGGTGCACGAGTGGGTTACA
TCGAACTGGATCTCAACAGCGGTAAGATCCTTGAGAGTTTTCGCCCCGAAGAACGTTTTCCAATGATGAG
CACTTTTAAAGTTCTGCTATGTGGCGCGGTATTATCCCGTATTGACGCCGGGCAAGAGCAACTCGGTCGC
CGCATACACTATTCTCAGAATGACTTGGTTGAGTACTCACCAGTCACAGAAAAGCATCTTACGGATGGCA
TGACAGTAAGAGAATTATGCAGTGCTGCCATAACCATGAGTGATAACACTGCGGCCAACTTACTTCTGAC
AACGATCGGAGGACCGAAGGAGCTAACCGCTTTTTTGCACAACATGGGGGATCATGTAACTCGCCTTGAT
CGTTGGGAACCGGAGCTGAATGAAGCCATACCAAACGACGAGCGTGACACCACGATGCCTGTAGCAATGG
CAACAACGTTGCGCAAACTATTAACTGGCGAACTACTTACTCTAGCTTCCCGGCAACAATTAATAGACTG
GATGGAGGCGGATAAAGTTGCAGGACCACTTCTGCGCTCGGCCCTTCCGGCTGGCTGGTTTATTGCTGAT
AAATCTGGAGCCGGTGAGCGTGGGTCTCGCGGTATCATTGCAGCACTGGGGCCAGATGGTAAGCCCTCCC
GTATCGTAGTTATCTACACGACGGGGAGTCAGGCAACTATGGATGAACGAAATAGACAGATCGCTGAGAT
AGGTGCCTCACTGATTAAGCATTGGTAACTGTCAGACCAAGTTTACTCATATATACTTTAGATTGATTTA
AAACTTCATTTTTAATTTAAAAGGATCTAGGTGAAGATCCTTTTTGATAATCTCATGACCAAAATCCCTT
AACGTGAGTTTTCGTTCCACTGAGCGTCAGACCCCGTAGAAAAGATCAAAGGATCTTCTTGAGATCCTTT
TTTTCTGCGCGTAATCTGCTGCTTGCAAACAAAAAAACCACCGCTACCAGCGGTGGTTTGTTTGCCGGAT
CAAGAGCTACCAACTCTTTTTCCGAAGGTAACTGGCTTCAGCAGAGCGCAGATACCAAATACTGTTCTTC
TAGTGTAGCCGTAGTTAGGCCACCACTTCAAGAACTCTGTAGCACCGCCTACATACCTCGCTCTGCTAAT
CCTGTTACCAGTGGCTGCTGCCAGTGGCGATAAGTCGTGTCTTACCGGGTTGGACTCAAGACGATAGTTA
CCGGATAAGGCGCAGCGGTCGGGCTGAACGGGGGGTTCGTGCACACAGCCCAGCTTGGAGCGAACGACCT
ACACCGAACTGAGATACCTACAGCGTGAGCTATGAGAAAGCGCCACGCTTCCCGAAGGGAGAAAGGCGGA
CAGGTATCCGGTAAGCGGCAGGGTCGGAACAGGAGAGCGCACGAGGGAGCTTCCAGGGGGAAACGCCTGG
TATCTTTATAGTCCTGTCGGGTTTCGCCACCTCTGACTTGAGCGTCGATTTTTGTGATGCTCGTCAGGGG
GGCGGAGCCTATGGAAAAACGCCAGCAACGCGGCCTTTTTACGGTTCCTGGCCTTTTGCTGGCCTTTTGC
TCACATGGCTCGACAGATC
Features (pLannotate 1.2.2; 21 found; start..end, strand, type, name):
    141..518     +  enhancer       CMV enhancer: human cytomegalovirus immediate early enhancer
    519..730     +  promoter       CMV promoter: human cytomegalovirus (CMV) immediate early promoter
    891..1023    +  intron         chimeric intron: chimera between introns from human β-globin and immunoglobulin heavy chain genes
   1068..1086    +  promoter       T7 promoter: promoter for bacteriophage T7 RNA polymerase
   1096..1161    +  CDS            N (fragment): REGN_LAMBD - Experimental evidence at protein level: Swiss-Prot protein existence level 1. Plays a role as a transcriptional antitermination factor that allows the virus to initiate its lytic phase. Activates expression of the delayed viral early genes by modifying host RNA polymerase (RNAP) into a form that is resistant to termination signals. This antitermination function requires the host NusA protein which serves to stabilize the interaction between antitermination protein N and host RNA polymerase. From Escherichia phage lambda (Bacteriophage lambda).
   1189..1215    +  CDS            3xHA (fragment): three tandem HA epitope tags
   1279..1404    +  CDS            DNAJB3 (fragment): DNJB3_HUMAN - Also known as HCG3. Experimental evidence at protein level: Swiss-Prot protein existence level 1. May operate as a co-chaperone of the male germ cell- and haploid stage-specific Hsp70 proteins. From Homo sapiens (Human).
   6334..6351    -  promoter       T3 promoter (fragment): promoter for bacteriophage T3 RNA polymerase
   6369..6490    -  polyA_signal   SV40 poly(A) signal: SV40 polyadenylation signal
   6513..6581    -  CDS            large T antigen (fragment): large T antigen from SV40 (simian virus 40)
   6605..6672    +  CDS            lacZα (fragment): LacZα fragment of β-galactosidase; lacZ fragment
   6676..7104    +  rep_origin     f1 ori (sequence partly withheld): f1 bacteriophage origin of replication; arrow indicates direction of (+) strand synthesis
   7132..7183    -  misc_feature   bom (fragment): basis of mobility region from pBR322
   7248..7605    +  promoter       SV40 promoter: SV40 enhancer and early promoter
   7656..8447    +  CDS            neo: KKA2_KLEPN - Also known as kan, nptII. Experimental evidence at protein level: Swiss-Prot protein existence level 1. Resistance to kanamycin, neomycin, paromomycin, ribostamycin, butirosin and gentamicin B. From Klebsiella pneumoniae.
   8514..8562    +  polyA_signal   poly(A) signal: synthetic polyadenylation signal
   8582..8636    -  misc_feature   bom (fragment): basis of mobility region from pBR322
   8738..8773    -  CDS            rop (fragment): Rop protein, which maintains plasmids at low copy number; rop
   8868..8972    +  promoter       AmpR promoter: bla
   8973..9833    +  CDS            AmpR: β-lactamase; bla; confers resistance to ampicillin, carbenicillin, and related antibiotics
  10004..10592   +  rep_origin     ori: high-copy-number ColE1/pMB1/pBR322/pUC origin of replication
