[The description below was written by a language model from this plasmid's Addgene catalogue record and pLannotate feature annotations shown in this document.]
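Description:
pMCh-1498 is a 10.7 kb mammalian expression plasmid built on the pCiNeo backbone that produces an NHA-tagged mutant of the GW182 protein from the sea anemone Nematostella vectensis. It is propagated in E. coli as a high-copy plasmid through a ColE1/pUC-type origin with ampicillin selection (AmpR), and it also carries an f1 origin for single-stranded DNA production. A separate cassette with the SV40 enhancer/early promoter, the neo gene and a synthetic poly(A) signal allows G418 selection of stably transfected mammalian cells.

The expression unit consists of the CMV immediate early enhancer and promoter, a chimeric β-globin/immunoglobulin intron that improves transcript processing, and a T7 promoter upstream of the coding region. It ends in an SV40 poly(A) signal. The open reading frame begins with the backbone-encoded NHA tag, which the annotation resolves as a short fragment of bacteriophage lambda N protein followed by an HA epitope. The lambda N peptide binds boxB RNA hairpins, so such fusions are commonly used to tether a protein to a boxB-containing reporter mRNA, while HA permits detection or immunoprecipitation. The record itself states only expression in mammalian cells.

The roughly 5.1 kb nvGW182 insert was cloned between SbfI and NotI, both of which are retained. It is largely unannotated in the feature table, and the brief DNAJB3 hit near its start is probably a similarity match. In the 11W11A variant, eleven tryptophans between residues 1167 and 1657 are replaced by alanine. Tryptophan motifs in GW182 proteins generally mediate partner binding, and the associated study concerns conservation of miRNA-mediated silencing across animals.
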