Addgene plasmid #82427: pMCh-1498
Purpose: Plasmid for expression of NHA-tagged Nematostella vectensis GW182 11W11A in mammalian cells
Depositing lab: Marina Chekulaeva. Depositing organization: Max-Delbrueck-Centrum fuer Molekulare Medizin (MDC). Publication: Conservation of miRNA-mediated silencing mechanisms across 600 million years of animal evolution. Mauri M, Kirchner M, Aharoni R, Ciolli Mattioli C, van den Bruck D, Gutkovitch N, Modepalli V, Selbach M, Moran Y, Chekulaeva M. Nucleic Acids Res. 2016 Sep 6. pii: gkw792. 10.1093/nar/gkw792 PubMed 27604873.
Backbone
  Vector backbone: pCiNeo
  Backbone size w/o insert (bp): 5557
  Total vector size (bp): 10664
  Vector type: Mammalian Expression
Growth in bacteria
  Bacterial resistance: Ampicillin, 100 μg/mL
  Growth temperature: 37°C
  Growth strain: DH5alpha
  Copy number: High Copy
Gene/Insert
  Gene/Insert name: nvGW182 11W11A
  Species: Nematostella vectensis
  Insert size (bp): 5107
  Mutation: Trp 1167, 1183, 1227, 1309, 1391, 1453, 1574, 1589, 1627, 1638, 1657 were mutated to Ala
  Promoter: CMV
  Tag / fusion protein: NHA (N terminal on backbone)
  Cloning method: Restriction Enzyme; 5′ cloning site SbfI (not destroyed); 3′ cloning site NotI (not destroyed)
  Sequencing primers: 5′ CACAGGTGTCCACTCCCAGTTC; 3′ ACTGCATTCTAGTTGTGGTTTGTCC
Terms and licenses: Academic/Nonprofit Terms; Industry Terms: Not Available to Industry
How to cite: pMCh-1498 was a gift from Marina Chekulaeva (Addgene plasmid # 82427 ; http://n2t.net/addgene:82427 ; RRID:Addgene_82427)
