>Addgene plasmid #82427 | pMCh-1498 | addgene partial sequence | sequence record 158935 | CMV-F 5'-CGCAAATGGGCGGTAGGCGTG-3'
ACCGTCAGATCACTAGAAGCTTTATTGCGGTAGTTTATCACAGTTAAATTGCTAACGCAGTCAGTGCTTC
TGACACAACAGTCTCGAACTTAAGCTGCAGTGACTCTCTTAAGGTAGCCTTGCAGAAGTTGGTCGTGAGG
CACTGGGCAGGTAAGTATCAAGGTTACAAGACAGGTTTAAGGAGACCAATAGAAACTGGGCTTGTCGAGA
CAGAGAAGACTCTTGCGTTTCTGATAGGCACCTATTGGTCTTACTGACATCCACTTTGCCTTTCTCTCCA
CAGGTGTCCACTCCCAGTTCAATTACAGCTCTTAAGGCTAGAGTACTTAATACGACTCACTATAGGCTAG
CCACCATGGACGCACAAACACGACGACGTGAGCGTCGCGCTGAGAAACAAGCTCAATGGAAAGCTGCAAA
CGGTGGATCTCCTCCAAGCTTGATGGCTTACCCATACGATGTTCCAGATTACGCTCCTGCAGGCATGCCT
AAGGATGACAAGAAGGAATTCCTCAAGTCATTGGGCGTTGACACCCTGTCCTCTGAAAACGACATCAAGA
GAGCCTATAAGAAAATAGCACTCCAGTGTCACCCTGATAAGAACCCCAGCGACACGTCCGCCAGAAAACA
ATTCGAGGAGGTCTCTAAAGCATTCGAGTACCTCGTCCACGACGGGATCAATGACAGCCTGAAAGATTAC
GATAAGGTTTTCTTTGATTTCCTCCGGGACATATTGTTCGGCAGCGATGGTGCTTCAGACTTCTTTACCT
ATTTTTGTGGTTCCAAGCAGCACAGCTGTATCTCCACAGACACCGACCCTGATTTTAGATATCAGGATGA
CGACGAGGAGGAGGACATTGATGGG
