>Addgene plasmid #82427 | pMCh-1498 | addgene partial sequence | sequence record 158936 | nvGW182-F 5'-CAGATGGCTCAGCTTCAGATG-3'
AGCACAACATCCAGGCACAACAGCAGCTGTATCAACAGCAGCAACAGATTGCACTCATGATGGGGCAGCT
GCAGCAGCAAGTGATGCAGCAGCACAATCATCAGATAGCCGGTTCCCGGTTCCCCAGCCCCGGCTTTCAG
CAGAGCACCCTTCCTCCTCAAAGCAGTTCCGCCCAGCCTGGTACTCCACCTCAGAACGCCAAGAATTCCA
CCAAAGCCACTTCTACTGAGCCTAGTCAATCAAAACCTGAGGAACCCCCCAAGGTGTCCACCGCAGATAA
GCCTGTGACCACAGTTGCCAGCGGAGAGCGAATAACTCAGCAGAGCCCTGCCCCACAGTCCAGGCTGACC
CAGGCGAAACAACCACTCCTCCCTGATCCCGAGACCTCTCATGGCGAAACAGCGGGCATGCCCAAGATTG
AGCAGATGTCTCTGCTGTCAGGACCTGTAGTGAGCTCCAGCCTGGAACAGCAGCATGGGGCTCCCAACCT
TTCTCCACAGGCAAATAGGATTGCCGATCCCGTGAGCTCACGGGCGGGCGTTGACGCCTCTCTTAAGCTC
AGCGCCGACCCTCCAGAGTTCAAGCCCGGAGTCCCCTGGCGCCCTCGGGGGGAGGGGGAAGAAAAGTCTG
GTTCATCTGGAAGTAGTATGGAATCATCCCCTCAGGGCATGCCTGCCAGTGGCAAGACTCAGATAACAGA
CAACCCAAACAAGCAGCCGGGCTTTCCAGGCGGGTTTAGCAGCGCTAGCCAGTTCCCGTACTCTATAGCC
AGCAGTCCCGCGCAGAACACTGAACCCACAGATAGCCTGA
