>Addgene plasmid #82427 | pMCh-1498 | addgene partial sequence | sequence record 158937 | EBV-rev 5'-GTGGTTTGTCCAAACTCATC-3'
ACCCTCACTAAAGGGAAGCGGCCGCCTTAGACACTCTCACCACCGTTCAGCAACCCGGGAGGCAGAAACG
TAGTCATGGATGGAGAGACCAACCCATTCTCATTTGTTCCGGATTGGGGTTCGACATCGCGAGGGGCTCC
TCCGCTGAAAGACGCCATGGATGGCACCTGAGACGGGAAGCCTGTGGCGGCACCAGGATGGGAGTTGCCC
GCGAGTTGAGCGGGGAGCTGAGAACTACTTCCCGCTTGCATGCCCGGCGGAACCATTGCAGGCATTTGAG
GTGGGGGGCCTTGCGGCGTTTTCTCCAGTCCTTGAGTGGATCCGAGAGGTCGATTAGGATCAACTGTTCC
GAAGGACGCAGGGTTGCCGAAGCTAGGGTTGGGTGGCATTGGGTTGTTGGACGCGTCGGGTGTCTGCTCA
AAAAACCCCCCAATATCGCTATCCGTCGCAAAGTCGGCGATAAGCTGCATACCTTTCACCATCATCCCGT
TGAGGTTGTTCCGTGCTGAGGCGGCTTGATCCTTATTAGAGTATCTGATCAAGCTGTTTCCGTGCCTAAG
GTTCAGAGTAAAGGTGAGGAGTGGGCCGTACTGCTGGCACACAGCCCTCATTGCGGTCGGATCTGCCCGT
GGGGACAGATTCCGCAACACCAGCCAAGTACTCATTGGGTTGGCTCCGCCGCGACCGGATCCCATCCTAG
GTCCTTGGGCCACAGGTGGCTGCTGTTGTTTCTCCTCCGCAGACGGAATTGGCTGGTTGGTGGACGCACT
TGAGATCCCTTCATCCTGAGGTTTAAGCTGTTCAGCACTTGTTACGGCATTGGCGGTGGAGCTGGCGGCC
TCGGCAGA
